Addgene plasmid #217592: DVK_pBR322_AE
Purpose: (Empty Backbone) Destination vector with kanamycin resistance and pBR322 origin of replication. Carries A-E CIDAR MoClo overhangs for level 1 construct cloning.
Depositing lab: Wei Huang. Depositing organization: University of Oxford. Publication: Construction and Characterization of MoClo-Compatible Vectors for Modular Protein Expression in E. coli. Nielsen JR, Lewis MJ, Huang WE. ACS Synth Biol. 2025 Jan 12. doi: 10.1021/acssynbio.4c00564. PubMed 39801078.
Backbone
  Vector backbone: DVK
  Vector type: Synthetic Biology
Growth in bacteria
  Bacterial resistance: Kanamycin, 50 μg/mL
  Growth temperature: 37°C
  Growth strain: DH5alpha
  Copy number: Low Copy
Gene/Insert
  Gene/Insert name: None
  Mutation: None
Terms and licenses: Academic/Nonprofit Terms; Industry Terms: Not Available to Industry
Depositor comments: Please note: This plasmid contains an A150V mutation in KanR. This mutation is not known to impact plasmid function.
How to cite: DVK_pBR322_AE was a gift from Wei Huang (Addgene plasmid # 217592 ; http://n2t.net/addgene:217592 ; RRID:Addgene_217592)
