[The description below was written by a language model from this plasmid's Addgene catalogue record and pLannotate feature annotations shown in this document.]
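Description:
DVK_pBR322_AE is an empty bacterial destination vector for the CIDAR MoClo modular (Golden Gate-style) cloning system, built on the DVK backbone and classed as a synthetic biology vector. It carries the A and E fusion-site overhangs, which define the ends of a level 1 assembly, so that a set of basic parts can be assembled directionally into the vector to form a level 1 construct. No gene or insert is present. The sequenced plasmid is about 3.1 kb and was deposited as part of a set of MoClo-compatible vectors for modular protein expression in E. coli.

Replication relies on a pBR322-type (ColE1/pMB1 family) origin. The adjacent rop gene, whose product keeps plasmid number down, is intact, which fits the catalogue designation of the plasmid as low copy. The bom (basis of mobility) region and a fragment of mbeC also appear in the annotation, probably as sequence carried over with the pBR322-derived replication segment. Selection is by kanamycin through an aph(3')-Ia aminoglycoside phosphotransferase gene followed by an fd terminator. The depositor notes an A150V substitution in this marker that is not known to affect function.

The cloning region holds a lacZα fragment containing the pUC18/19 multiple cloning site, driven by the lac promoter with its operator and CAP binding site, and preceded by a small lacI remnant. In MoClo destination vectors this cassette normally acts as a blue/white screening dropout that is replaced by the assembled parts, although the record does not state this explicitly. A BioBrick prefix and a putative bacterial terminator flank the region. The Type IIS enzyme sites that generate the overhangs are not annotated in the feature table.
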