Features (pLannotate 1.2.2; 15 found; start..end, strand, type, name):
     85..141     +  misc_feature   MCS: pUC18/19 multiple cloning site
    178..194     -  protein_bind   lac operator: The lac repressor binds to the lac operator to inhibit transcription in E. coli. This inhibition can be relieved by adding lactose or isopropyl-β-D-thiogalactopyranoside (IPTG). lac repressor encoded by lacI
    202..232     -  promoter       lac promoter: promoter for the E. coli lac operon
    247..268     -  protein_bind   CAP binding site: CAP binding activates transcription in the presence of cAMP. E. coli catabolite activator protein
    281..349     -  CDS            lacI (fragment): lac repressor; lacI; The lac repressor binds to the lac operator to inhibit transcription in E. coli. This inhibition can be relieved by adding lactose or isopropyl-β-D-thiogalactopyranoside (IPTG).
    429..539     -  CDS            mbeC (fragment): MBEC_ECOLX - Experimental evidence at protein level: Swiss-Prot protein existence level 1. Required for efficient mobilization of ColE1 plasmid and is thus essential to promote the specific transfer of the plasmid during conjugation. Probably functions by inducing DNA bending, helping the MbeA relaxase to melt the DNA around the nic site and cleave the phosphodiester bond. Binds specifically double-stranded DNA (dsDNA) containing the ColE1 oriT but does not recognize the inverted repeat (IR). From Escherichia coli.
    579..770     +  CDS            rop: Rop protein, which maintains plasmids at low copy number; rop
    872..1011    +  misc_feature   bom: basis of mobility region from pBR322
   1197..1785    -  rep_origin     ori: high-copy-number ColE1/pMB1/pBR322/pUC origin of replication
   1816..1855    -  terminator     fd terminator: central terminator from bacteriophage fd (Otsuka and Kunisawa, 1982)
   1861..2676    -  CDS            KanR: aminoglycoside phosphotransferase; aph(3')-Ia; confers resistance to kanamycin in bacteria or G418 (Geneticin®) in eukaryotes
   2903..2946    -  terminator     bacterial terminator: putative bacterial transcription terminator
   2949..2970    +  misc_feature   BioBrick prefix: BioBrick prefix for parts that do not start with "ATG"
   2997..3055    +  misc_feature   bom (fragment): basis of mobility region from pBR322
   3061..88      -  CDS            lacZα (fragment) (across the origin): LacZα fragment of β-galactosidase; lacZ fragment
>Addgene plasmid #217592 | DVK_pBR322_AE | addgene full sequence | sequence record 482298 | Addgene NGS Result
GCGAAAGGGGGATGTGCTGCAAGGCGATTAAGTTGGGTAACGCCAGGGTTTTCCCAGTCACGACGTTGTA
AAACGACGGCCAGTGAATTCGAGCTCGGTACCCGGGGATCCTCTAGAGTCGACCTGCAGGCATGCAAGCT
TGGCGTAATCATGGTCATAGCTGTTTCCTGTGTGAAATTGTTATCCGCTCACAATTCCACACAACATACG
AGCCGGAAGCATAAAGTGTAAAGCCTGGGGTGCCTAATGAGTGAGCTAACTCACATTAATTGCGTTGCGC
TCACTGCCCGCTTTCCAGTCGGGAAACCTGTCGTGCCAGCTGCATTAATGAATCGGCCAACGCGCGGGGG
TCTCTGCTTATGTCTTCTAACACCTACATCTGTATTAACGAAGCGCTGGCATTGACCCTGAGTGATTTTT
CTCTGGTCCCGCCGCATCCATACCGCCAGTTGTTTACCCTCACAACGTTCCAGTAACCGGGCATGTTCAT
CATCAGTAACCCGTATCGTGAGCATCCTCTCTCGTTTCATCGGTATCATTACCCCATGAACAGAAATCCC
CCTTACACGGAGGCATCAGTGACCAAACAGGAAAAAACCGCCCTTAACATGGCCCGCTTTATCAGAAGCC
AGACATTAACGCTTCTGGAGAAACTCAACGAGCTGGACGCGGATGAACAGGCAGACATCTGTGAATCGCT
TCACGACCACGCTGATGAGCTTTACCGCAGCTGCCTCGCGCGTTTCGGTGATGACGGTGAAAACCTCTGA
CACATGCAGCTCCCGGCGACGGTCACAGCTTGTCTGTAAGCGGATGCCGGGAGCAGACAAGCCCGTCAGG
GCGCGTCAGCGGGTGTTGGCGGGTGTCGGGGCGCAGCCATGACCCAGTCACGTAGCGATAGCGGAGTGTA
TACTGGCTTAACTATGCGGCATCAGAGCAGATTGTACTGAGAGTGCACCATTGCGGTGTGAAATACCGCA
CAGATGCGTAAGGAGAAAATACCGCATCAGGCGCTCTTCCGCTTCCTCGCTCACTGACTCGCTGCGCTCG
GTCGTTCGGCTGCGGCGAGCGGTATCAGCTCACTCAAAGGCGGTAATACGGTTATCCACAGAATCAGGGG
ATAACGCAGGAAAGAACATGTGAGCAAAAGGCCAGCAAAAGGCCAGGAACCGTAAAAAGGCCGCGTTGCT
GGCGTTTTTCCATAGGCTCCGCCCCCCTGACGAGCATCACAAAAATCGACGCTCAAGTCAGAGGTGGCGA
AACCCGACAGGACTATAAAGATACCAGGCGTTTCCCCCTGGAAGCTCCCTCGTGCGCTCTCCTGTTCCGA
CCCTGCCGCTTACCGGATACCTGTCCGCCTTTCTCCCTTCGGGAAGCGTGGCGCTTTCTCATAGCTCACG
CTGTAGGTATCTCAGTTCGGTGTAGGTCGTTCGCTCCAAGCTGGGCTGTGTGCACGAACCCCCCGTTCAG
CCCGACCGCTGCGCCTTATCCGGTAACTATCGTCTTGAGTCCAACCCGGTAAGACACGACTTATCGCCAC
TGGCAGCAGCCACTGGTAACAGGATTAGCAGAGCGAGGTATGTAGGCGGTGCTACAGAGTTCTTGAAGTG
GTGGCCTAACTACGGCTACACTAGAAGGACAGTATTTGGTATCTGCGCTCTGCTGAAGCCAGTTACCTTC
GGAAAAAGAGTTGGTAGCTCTTGATCCGGCAAACAAACCACCGCTGGTAGCGGTGGTTTTTTTGTTTGCA
AGCAGCAGATTACGCGCAGAAAAAAAGGATCTCAAGAAGATCCTTTGATCTTTTCTACCGGTCCGTCCAA
AAAAAAAGGCTCCAAAAGGAGCCTTTAATTGTATCGGTGATTAGAAAAACTCATCGAGCATCAAATGAAA
CTGCAATTTATTCATATCAGGATTATCAATACCATATTTTTGAAAAAGCCGTTTCTGTAATGAAGGAGAA
AACTCACCGAGGCAGTTCCATAGGATGGCAAGATCCTGGTATCGGTCTGCGATTCCGACTCGTCCAACAT
CAATACAACCTATTAATTTCCCCTCGTCAAAAATAAGGTTATCAAGTGAGAAATCACCATGAGTGACGAC
TGAATCCGGTGAGAATGGCAAAAGCTTATGCATTTCTTTCCAGACTTGTTCAACAGGCCAGCCATTACGC
TCGTCATCAAAATCACTCGCATCAACCAAACCGTTATTCATTCGTGATTGCGCCTGAACAAGACGAAATA
CGCGATCGCTGTTAAAAGGACAATTACAAACAGGAATCGAATGCAACCGGCGCAGGAACACTGCCAGCGC
ATCAACAATATTTTCACCTGAATCAGGATATTCTTCTAATACCTGGAATGCTGTTTTCCCGGGGATCGCA
GTGGTGAGTAACCATGCATCATCAGGAGTACGGATAAAATGCTTGATGGTCGGAAGAGGCATAAATTCCG
TCAGCCAGTTTAGTCTGACCATCTCATCTGTAACATCATTGGCAACGCTACCTTTGCCATGTTTCAGAAA
CAACTCTGGCGCATCGGGCTTCCCATACAATCGATAGATTGTCGCACCTGATTGCCCGACATTATCGCGA
GCCCATTTATACCCATATAAATCAGCATCCATGTTGGAATTTAATCGCGGCCTGGAGCAAGACGTTTCCC
GTTGAATATGGCTCATAACACCCCTTGTATTACTGTTTATGTAAGCAGACAGTTTTATTGTTCATGATGA
TATATTTTTATCTTGTGCAATGTAACATCAGAGATTTTGAGACACAACGTGGCTTTGTTGAATAAATCGA
ACTTTTGCTGAGTTGAAGGATCAGCTCGAGTGCCACCTGACGTCTAAGAAACCATTATTATCATGACATT
AACCTATAAAAATAGGCGTATCACGAGGCAGAATTTCAGATAAAAAAAATCCTTAGCTTTCGCTAAGGAT
GATTTCTGGAATTCGCGGCCGCTTCTAGAGACTAGTGGAAGACATGGAGAGAGACCTGCACCATATGCGG
TGTGAAATACCGCACAGATGCGTAAGGAGAAAATACCGCATCAGGCGCCATTCGCCATTCAGGCTGCGCA
ACTGTTGGGAAGGGCGATCGGTGCGGGCCTCTTCGCTATTACGCCAGCTG
